Addgene plasmid #217079: pMV-Tc1-11_Xt
Purpose: Donor plasmid of Tc1-11_Xt Transposon
Depositing lab: Haoyi Wang. Depositing organization: Institute of Zoology, Chinese Academy of Sciences. Publication: Heterologous survey of 130 DNA transposons in human cells highlights their functional divergence and expands the genome engineering toolbox. Zhang T, Tan S, Tang N, Li Y, Zhang C, Sun J, Guo Y, Gao H, Cai Y, Sun W, Wang C, Fu L, Ma H, Wu Y, Hu X, Zhang X, Gee P, Yan W, Zhao Y, Chen Q, Guo B, Wang H, Zhang YE. Cell. 2024 Jul 11;187(14):3741-3760.e30. doi: 10.1016/j.cell.2024.05.007. Epub 2024 Jun 5. PubMed 38843831.
Backbone
  Vector backbone: pMV
  Vector type: Mammalian Expression
Growth in bacteria
  Bacterial resistance: Ampicillin, 100 μg/mL
  Growth temperature: 37°C
  Growth strain: DH5alpha
  Copy number: High Copy
Gene/Insert
  Gene/Insert name: TIRs of Tc1-11_Xt transposon (alt name: Tc1-11_Xt)
  Species: Synthetic
  Cloning method: Restriction Enzyme; 5′ cloning site Unknown (unknown if destroyed); 3′ cloning site Unknown (unknown if destroyed)
Terms and licenses: Academic/Nonprofit Terms; Industry Terms: Not Available to Industry
How to cite: pMV-Tc1-11_Xt was a gift from Haoyi Wang (Addgene plasmid # 217079 ; http://n2t.net/addgene:217079 ; RRID:Addgene_217079)
