[The description below was written by a language model from this plasmid's Addgene catalogue record and pLannotate feature annotations shown in this document.]
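Description:
pMV-Tc1-11_Xt is a transposon donor plasmid built on the pMV backbone and classed as a mammalian expression vector. It carries the terminal inverted repeats (TIRs) of Tc1-11_Xt, a DNA transposon whose name places it in the Tc1 group; the insert is recorded as synthetic. In bacteria the 4.9 kb plasmid is maintained through a high-copy ColE1/pUC-type origin and selected with ampicillin via the β-lactamase gene and its own promoter. A short remnant of lacZα is also detected, a leftover of the cloning vector.

The annotated cargo is a single mammalian expression unit. A mouse PGK promoter drives a puromycin N-acetyltransferase coding sequence (annotated as a fragment, nearly full length), followed after a short gap by EGFP and terminated by the bovine growth hormone polyadenylation signal. The spacing suggests the two coding sequences are joined by a short linker or self-cleaving peptide, but the record does not annotate that element. The TIRs themselves were not recognised by the automated annotation. They presumably lie in the unannotated stretches on either side of the cassette, though their exact positions are not stated.

As a donor, the plasmid supplies no transposase. When the matching Tc1-11_Xt transposase is provided from a separate source, it should recognise the TIRs, excise the intervening segment and integrate it into the host genome. Integration events can then be scored or enriched by puromycin resistance and green fluorescence. The construct comes from a survey of many DNA transposons for activity in human cells, aimed at expanding the set of tools for genome engineering.
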