Features (pLannotate 1.2.2; 8 found; start..end, strand, type, name):
    118..138     -  CDS            lacZα (fragment): LacZα fragment of β-galactosidase; lacZ fragment
    605..1104    +  promoter       PGK promoter: mouse phosphoglycerate kinase 1 promoter
   1129..1723    +  CDS            PuroR (fragment): puromycin N-acetyltransferase; pac from Streptomyces alboniger; confers resistance to puromycin
   1787..2506    +  CDS            EGFP: the original enhanced GFP (Yang et al., 1996) mammalian codon-optimized
   2534..2758    +  polyA_signal   bGH poly(A) signal: bovine growth hormone polyadenylation signal
   3234..3822    -  rep_origin     ori: high-copy-number ColE1/pMB1/pBR322/pUC origin of replication
   3993..4853    -  CDS            AmpR: β-lactamase; bla; confers resistance to ampicillin, carbenicillin, and related antibiotics
   4854..26      -  promoter       AmpR promoter (across the origin): bla
>Addgene plasmid #217079 | pMV-Tc1-11_Xt | addgene full sequence | sequence record 443540 | Addgene NGS Result
AAAAATAAACAAATAGGGGTTCCGCGCACATTTCCCCGAAAAGTGCCACCTGACGTCTAAGAAACCATTA
TTATCATGACATTAACCTATAAAAATAGGCGTATCACGAGGCCCTTTCGTTGTAAAACGACGGCCAGTCG
AACCACGCAATGCGTCTCGATCCGCAGTGTCTTGCGTCTCTAAGCTTTACAGTGGATATAAAAAGTCTAC
ACACCCCTGGTAAAATGTCAGGTTCCTGTGCTGTACAAAAATGAGACAAAGATAAATCATTTCAGAACTT
TTTCCACCTTTAATGTGACCTATAAACTGTACCACTCAATTGAAAAACAAACTGAAATCTTTTAGGTGGA
GGGAAGAAAACCAAAAAAACTAAAATAATGTGGTTGCATAAGTGTGCACACCCTCTTCTAACTGGGGATG
TAGCTGTGTTCAGAATTAAGCAATCACATTCAAAATCATGTTAAATAGGAGTCAGCATACACCTGCCATC
ATTTAAAGTGCCTCTGATTAACCCCAAATAAAGTTCAGCTGCTCTAGTTGGTCTTTCCTGACATTTTTTT
AGTCGCATCCCACAGCAAAAGCCACCGGTGCTAGCAATTCTACCGGGTAGGGGAGGCGCTTTTCCCAAGG
CAGTCTGGAGCATGCGCTTTAGCAGCCCCGCTGGGCACTTGGCGCTACACAAGTGGCCTCTGGCCTCGCA
CACATTCCACATCCACCGGTAGGCGCCAACCGGCTCCGTTCTTTGGTGGCCCCTTCGCGCCACCTTCTAC
TCCTCCCCTAGTCAGGAAGTTCCCCCCCGCCCCGCAGCTCGCGTCGTGCAGGACGTGACAAATGGAAGTA
GCACGTCTCACTAGTCTCGTGCAGATGGACAGCACCGCTGAGCAATGGAAGCGGGTAGGCCTTTGGGGCA
GCGGCCAATAGCAGCTTTGCTCCTTCGCTTTCTGGGCTCAGAGGCTGGGAAGGGGTGGGTCCGGGGGCGG
GCTCAGGGGCGGGCTCAGGGGCGGGGCGGGCGCCCGAAGGTCCTCCGGAGGCCCGGCATTCTGCACGCTT
CAAAAGCGCACGTCTGCCGCGCTGTTCTCCTCTTCCTCATCTCCGGGCCTTTCGACCTGCAGCCAACGCC
ACCATGGGGACCGAGTACAAGCCCACGGTGCGCCTCGCCACCCGCGACGACGTCCCCCGGGCCGTACGCA
CCCTCGCCGCCGCGTTCGCCGACTACCCCGCCACGCGCCACACCGTCGACCCGGACCGCCACATCGAGCG
GGTCACCGAGCTGCAAGAACTCTTCCTCACGCGCGTCGGGCTCGACATCGGCAAGGTGTGGGTCGCGGAC
GACGGCGCCGCGGTGGCGGTCTGGACCACGCCGGAGAGCGTCGAAGCGGGGGCGGTGTTCGCCGAGATCG
GCCCGCGCATGGCCGAGTTGAGCGGTTCCCGGCTGGCCGCGCAGCAACAGATGGAAGGCCTCCTGGCGCC
GCACCGGCCCAAGGAGCCCGCGTGGTTCCTGGCCACCGTCGGCGTCTCGCCCGACCACCAGGGCAAGGGT
CTGGGCAGCGCCGTCGTGCTCCCCGGAGTGGAGGCGGCCGAGCGCGCCGGGGTGCCCGCCTTCCTGGAGA
CCTCCGCGCCCCGCAACCTCCCCTTCTACGAGCGGCTCGGCTTCACCGTCACCGCCGACGTCGAGGTGCC
CGAAGGACCGCGCACCTGGTGCATGACCCGCAAGCCCGGTGCCATCGATGCCACTAACTTCTCCCTGTTG
AAACAAGCAGGGGATGTCGAAGAGAATCCCGGGCCAATGGTGAGCAAGGGCGAGGAGCTGTTCACCGGGG
TGGTGCCCATCCTGGTCGAGCTGGACGGCGACGTAAACGGCCACAAGTTCAGCGTGTCCGGCGAGGGCGA
GGGCGATGCCACCTACGGCAAGCTGACCCTGAAGTTCATCTGCACCACCGGCAAGCTGCCCGTGCCCTGG
CCCACCCTCGTGACCACCCTGACCTACGGCGTGCAGTGCTTCAGCCGCTACCCCGACCACATGAAGCAGC
ACGACTTCTTCAAGTCCGCCATGCCCGAAGGCTACGTCCAGGAGCGCACCATCTTCTTCAAGGACGACGG
CAACTACAAGACCCGCGCCGAGGTGAAGTTCGAGGGCGACACCCTGGTGAACCGCATCGAGCTGAAGGGC
ATCGACTTCAAGGAGGACGGCAACATCCTGGGGCACAAGCTGGAGTACAACTACAACAGCCACAACGTCT
ATATCATGGCCGACAAGCAGAAGAACGGCATCAAGGTGAACTTCAAGATCCGCCACAACATCGAGGACGG
CAGCGTGCAGCTCGCCGACCACTACCAGCAGAACACCCCCATCGGCGACGGCCCCGTGCTGCTGCCCGAC
AACCACTACCTGAGCACCCAGTCCGCCCTGAGCAAAGACCCCAACGAGAAGCGCGATCACATGGTCCTGC
TGGAGTTCGTGACCGCCGCCGGGATCACTCTCGGCATGGACGAGCTGTACAAGTAATTAATTAAGCTCGC
TGATCAGCCTCGACTGTGCCTTCTAGTTGCCAGCCATCTGTTGTTTGCCCCTCCCCCGTGCCTTCCTTGA
CCCTGGAAGGTGCCACTCCCACTGTCCTTTCCTAATAAAATGAGGAAATTGCATCGCATTGTCTGAGTAG
GTGTCATTCTATTCTGGGGGGTGGGGTGGGGCAGGACAGCAAGGGGGAGGATTGGGAAGACAATAGCAGG
CATGCTGGGGATGCGGTGGGCTCTATGGCTTCTGAGGCGCGCCCTCGAGTTTAAGGGTGTGCACACTTAT
GCAACCACATTATTTTAGTTTTTTTGGTTTTCTTCCCTCCGCCTAAAAGATTTCAGTTTGTTTTTCAATT
GAGTGGTACAGTTTATAGGTCACATTAAAGGTGGAAAAAGTTCTGAAATGATTTATCTTTGTCTCATTTT
TGTACAGCACAGGAACCTGACATTTTACCAGGGGTGTGTAGACTTTTTATATCCACTGTAGGGCCCAGAG
ACGGAGTCACTGCCAACCGAGACGGTCATAGCTGTTTCCTGTGTGCCGCTTCCTCGCTCACTGACTCGCT
GCGCTCGGTCGTTCGGCTGCGGCGAGCGGTATCAGCTCACTCAAAGGCGGTAATACGGTTACCCACAGAA
TCAGGGGATAACGCAGGAAAGAACATGTGAGCAAAAGGCCAGCAAAAGGCCAGGAACCGTAAAAAGGCCG
CGTTGCTGGCGTTTTTCCATAGGCTCCGCCCCCCTGACGAGCATCACAAAAATCGACGCTCAAGTCAGAG
GTGGCGAAACCCGACAGGACTATAAAGATACCAGGCGTTTCCCCCTGGAAGCTCCCTCGTGCGCTCTCCT
GTTCCGACCCTGCCGCTTACCGGATACCTGTCCGCCTTTCTCCCTTCGGGAAGCGTGGCGCTTTCTCATA
GCTCACGCTGTAGGTATCTCAGTTCGGTGTAGGTCGTTCGCTCCAAGCTGGGCTGTGTGCACGAACCCCC
CGTTCAGCCCGACCGCTGCGCCTTATCCGGTAACTATCGTCTTGAGTCCAACCCGGTAAGACACGACTTA
TCGCCACTGGCAGCAGCCACTGGTAACAGGATTAGCAGAGCGAGGTATGTAGGCGGTGCTACAGAGTTCT
TGAAGTGGTGGCCTAACTACGGCTACACTAGAAGAACAGTATTTGGTATCTGCGCTCTGCTGAAGCCAGT
TACCTTCGGAAAAAGAGTTGGTAGCTCTTGATCCGGCAAACAAACCACCGCTGGTAGCGGTGGTTTTTTT
GTTTGCAAGCAGCAGATTACGCGCAGAAAAAAAGGATCTCAAGAAGATCCTTTGATCTTTTCTACGGGGT
CTGACGCTCAGTGGAACGAAAACTCACGTTAAGGGATTTTGGTCATGAGATTATCAAAAAGGATCTTCAC
CTAGATCCTTTTAAATTAAAAATGAAGTTTTAAATCAATCTAAAGTATATATGAGTAAACTTGGTCTGAC
AGTTACCAATGCTTAATCAGTGAGGCACCTATCTCAGCGATCTGTCTCTTTCGTTCATCCATAGTTGCCT
GACTCCCCGTCGTGTAGATAACTACGATACGGGAGGGCTTACCATCTGGCCCCAGTGCTGCAATAATACC
GCGGGACCCACGCTCACCGGCTCCAGATTTATCAGCAATAAACCAGCCAGCCGGAAGGGCCGAGCGCAGA
AGTGGTCCTGCAACTTTATCCGCCTCCATCCAGTCTATTAATTGTTGCCGGGAAGCTAGAGTAAGTAGTT
CGCCAGTTAATAGTTTGCGCAACGTTGTTGCCATTGCTACAGGCATCGTGGTGTCACGCTCGTCGTTTGG
TATGGCTTCATTCAGCTCCGGTTCCCAACGATCAAGGCGAGTTACATGATCCCCCATGTTGTGCAAAAAA
GCGGTTAGCTCCTTCGGTCCTCCGATCGTTGTCAGAAGTAAGTTGGCCGCAGTGTTATCACTCATGGTTA
TGGCAGCACTGCATAATTCTCTTACTGTCATGCCATCCGTAAGATGCTTTTCTGTGACTGGTGAGTACTC
AACCAAGTCATTCTGAGAATAGTGTATGCGGCGACCGAGTTGCTCTTGCCCGGCGTCAATACGGGATAAT
ACCGCGCCACATAGCAGAACTTTAAAAGTGCTCATCATTGGAAAACGTTCTTCGGGGCGAAAACTCTCAA
GGATCTTACCGCTGTTGAGATCCAGTTCGATGTAACCCACTCGTGCACCCAACTGATCTTCAGCATCTTT
TACTTTCACCAGCGTTTCTGGGTGAGCAAAAACAGGAAGGCAAAATGCCGCAAAAAAGGGAATAAGGGCG
ACACGGAAATGTTGAATACTCATACTCTTCCTTTTTCAATATTATTGAAGCATTTATCAGGGTTATTGTC
TCATGAGCGGATACATATTTGAATGTATTTAG
